Addgene plasmid #68754: pGL4.26-SS-161
Purpose: ZF7-ZF8 Op 0gap -- GFP
Depositing lab: James Collins. Depositing organization: Massachusetts Institute of Technology. Publication: DNA sense-and-respond protein modules for mammalian cells. Slomovic S, Collins JJ. Nat Methods. 2015 Sep 21. doi: 10.1038/nmeth.3585. PubMed 26389572.
Backbone
  Vector backbone: pGL4.26 luc2/minp/hygro
  Backbone manufacturer: Promega
  Backbone size w/o insert (bp): 4917
  Total vector size (bp): 4937
  Modifications to backbone: GFP instead of Luc
  Vector type: Mammalian Expression
  Selectable markers: Hygromycin
Growth in bacteria
  Bacterial resistance: Ampicillin, 100 μg/mL
  Growth temperature: 37°C
  Growth strain: DH5alpha
  Copy number: High Copy
Gene/Insert
  Gene/Insert name: ZF7/ZF8 Op 0gap
  Species: Synthetic
  Insert size (bp): 20
Terms and licenses: Academic/Nonprofit Terms; Industry Terms: Not Available to Industry
How to cite: pGL4.26-SS-161 was a gift from James Collins (Addgene plasmid # 68754 ; http://n2t.net/addgene:68754 ; RRID:Addgene_68754)
