[The description below was written by a language model from this plasmid's Addgene catalogue record and pLannotate feature annotations shown in this document.]
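Description:
pGL4.26-SS-161 is a mammalian reporter plasmid built on Promega's pGL4.26 luc2/minP/hygro backbone, in which the luciferase gene has been replaced by GFP. It is propagated in E. coli through a high-copy ColE1/pUC-type origin with ampicillin selection (AmpR). For selection in mammalian cells it carries a hygromycin B phosphotransferase cassette driven by the SV40 enhancer/early promoter and terminated by a synthetic poly(A) signal. The total size is 4,937 bp.

The insert is a 20 bp synthetic operator, "ZF7/ZF8 Op 0gap". The name indicates adjacent binding sites for two zinc-finger domains, ZF7 and ZF8, with no spacer between them. The feature table does not annotate the operator. By the backbone's design it would be expected to sit in the cloning region just upstream of the minimal promoter, although the record does not give its exact position. The reporter unit consists of minP, a minimal TATA-box promoter with low basal activity, followed by mammalian codon-optimized EGFP and an SV40 poly(A) signal. Upstream of this unit, a synthetic poly(A) signal and an RNA polymerase II pause site from the human α2-globin gene limit read-through transcription from the backbone, which helps keep background fluorescence low. The short SV40 large T and TcR fragments in the annotation appear to be residual backbone sequence rather than functional genes.

Because minP alone is weak, GFP expression should depend on factors recruited to the operator. The associated work on DNA sense-and-respond protein modules for mammalian cells suggests the plasmid serves as a fluorescent readout for zinc-finger binding at the ZF7/ZF8 target site, with the 0gap spacing presumably one of several variants, though the record does not describe the effector proteins involved.
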