Features (pLannotate 1.2.2; 13 found; start..end, strand, type, name):
     65..96      +  promoter       minP: minimal TATA-box promoter with low basal activity
    129..848     +  CDS            EGFP: the original enhanced GFP (Yang et al., 1996) mammalian codon-optimized
    892..1013    -  polyA_signal   SV40 poly(A) signal: SV40 polyadenylation signal
   1039..1170    -  CDS            LT_SV40 (fragment): Experimental evidence at protein level: Swiss-Prot protein existence level 1. Isoform 17kT antigen targets host RBL2 for degradation and promotes cell proliferation. Transactivates host cyclin A promoter through its J domain. From Simian virus 40 (SV40).
   1207..1564    +  promoter       SV40 promoter: SV40 enhancer and early promoter
   1595..2632    +  CDS            HygR: hygromycin B phosphotransferase confers resistance to hygromycin
   2656..2704    +  polyA_signal   poly(A) signal: synthetic polyadenylation signal
   2720..2851    +  CDS            TcR (fragment): tetracycline efflux protein; tet; confers resistance to tetracycline
   3031..3619    -  rep_origin     ori: high-copy-number ColE1/pMB1/pBR322/pUC origin of replication
   3819..4679    -  CDS            AmpR: β-lactamase confers resistance to ampicillin, carbenicillin, and related antibiotics
   4680..4721    -  promoter       AmpR promoter (fragment): bla
   4784..4832    +  polyA_signal   poly(A) signal: synthetic polyadenylation signal
   4846..4937    +  misc_feature   pause site: RNA polymerase II transcriptional pause signal from the human α2 globin gene
>Addgene plasmid #68754 | pGL4.26-SS-161 | depositor full sequence | sequence record 121002 | pGL4.26-SS-161 sequence 4937 bps
GGCCTAACTGGCCGGTACCTGAGCTCGCTAGCAGCTGGAGGGGAAGTGGTCCAAGCTTAGACACTAGAGG
GTATATAATGGAAGCTCGACTTCCAGCTTGGCAATCCGGTACTGTTGGTAAAGCCACCATGGTGAGCAAG
GGCGAGGAGCTGTTCACCGGGGTGGTGCCCATCCTGGTCGAGCTGGACGGCGACGTAAACGGCCACAAGT
TCAGCGTGTCCGGCGAGGGCGAGGGCGATGCCACCTACGGCAAGCTGACCCTGAAGTTCATCTGCACCAC
CGGCAAGCTGCCCGTGCCCTGGCCCACCCTCGTGACCACCCTGACCTACGGCGTGCAGTGCTTCAGCCGC
TACCCCGACCACATGAAGCAGCACGACTTCTTCAAGTCCGCCATGCCCGAAGGCTACGTCCAGGAGCGCA
CCATCTTCTTCAAGGACGACGGCAACTACAAGACCCGCGCCGAGGTGAAGTTCGAGGGCGACACCCTGGT
GAACCGCATCGAGCTGAAGGGCATCGACTTCAAGGAGGACGGCAACATCCTGGGGCACAAGCTGGAGTAC
AACTACAACAGCCACAACGTCTATATCATGGCCGACAAGCAGAAGAACGGCATCAAGGTGAACTTCAAGA
TCCGCCACAACATCGAGGACGGCAGCGTGCAGCTCGCCGACCACTACCAGCAGAACACCCCCATCGGCGA
CGGCCCCGTGCTGCTGCCCGACAACCACTACCTGAGCACCCAGTCCGCCCTGAGCAAAGACCCCAACGAG
AAGCGCGATCACATGGTCCTGCTGGAGTTCGTGACCGCCGCCGGGATCACTCTCGGCATGGACGAGCTGT
ACAAGTAATAATTCTAGAGTCGGGGCGGCCGGCCGCTTCGAGCAGACATGATAAGATACATTGATGAGTT
TGGACAAACCACAACTAGAATGCAGTGAAAAAAATGCTTTATTTGTGAAATTTGTGATGCTATTGCTTTA
TTTGTAACCATTATAAGCTGCAATAAACAAGTTAACAACAACAATTGCATTCATTTTATGTTTCAGGTTC
AGGGGGAGGTGTGGGAGGTTTTTTAAAGCAAGTAAAACCTCTACAAATGTGGTAAAATCGATAAGGATCC
GTTTGCGTATTGGGCGCTCTTCCGCTGATCTGCGCAGCACCATGGCCTGAAATAACCTCTGAAAGAGGAA
CTTGGTTAGCTACCTTCTGAGGCGGAAAGAACCAGCTGTGGAATGTGTGTCAGTTAGGGTGTGGAAAGTC
CCCAGGCTCCCCAGCAGGCAGAAGTATGCAAAGCATGCATCTCAATTAGTCAGCAACCAGGTGTGGAAAG
TCCCCAGGCTCCCCAGCAGGCAGAAGTATGCAAAGCATGCATCTCAATTAGTCAGCAACCATAGTCCCGC
CCCTAACTCCGCCCATCCCGCCCCTAACTCCGCCCAGTTCCGCCCATTCTCCGCCCCATGGCTGACTAAT
TTTTTTTATTTATGCAGAGGCCGAGGCCGCCTCTGCCTCTGAGCTATTCCAGAAGTAGTGAGGAGGCTTT
TTTGGAGGCCTAGGCTTTTGCAAAAAGCTCGATTCTTCTGACACTAGCGCCACCATGAAGAAGCCCGAAC
TCACCGCTACCAGCGTTGAAAAATTTCTCATCGAGAAGTTCGACAGTGTGAGCGACCTGATGCAGTTGTC
GGAGGGCGAAGAGAGCCGAGCCTTCAGCTTCGATGTCGGCGGACGCGGCTATGTACTGCGGGTGAATAGC
TGCGCTGATGGCTTCTACAAAGACCGCTACGTGTACCGCCACTTCGCCAGCGCTGCACTACCCATCCCCG
AAGTGTTGGACATCGGCGAGTTCAGCGAGAGCCTGACATACTGCATCAGTAGACGCGCCCAAGGCGTTAC
TCTCCAAGACCTCCCCGAAACAGAGCTGCCTGCTGTGTTACAGCCTGTCGCCGAAGCTATGGATGCTATT
GCCGCCGCCGACCTCAGTCAAACCAGCGGCTTCGGCCCATTCGGGCCCCAAGGCATCGGCCAGTACACAA
CCTGGCGGGATTTCATTTGCGCCATTGCTGATCCCCATGTCTACCACTGGCAGACCGTGATGGACGACAC
CGTGTCCGCCAGCGTAGCTCAAGCCCTGGACGAACTGATGCTGTGGGCCGAAGACTGTCCCGAGGTGCGC
CACCTCGTCCATGCCGACTTCGGCAGCAACAACGTCCTGACCGACAACGGCCGCATCACCGCCGTAATCG
ACTGGTCCGAAGCTATGTTCGGGGACAGTCAGTACGAGGTGGCCAACATCTTCTTCTGGCGGCCCTGGCT
GGCTTGCATGGAGCAGCAGACTCGCTACTTCGAGCGCCGGCATCCCGAGCTGGCCGGCAGCCCTCGTCTG
CGAGCCTACATGCTGCGCATCGGCCTGGATCAGCTCTACCAGAGCCTCGTGGACGGCAACTTCGACGATG
CTGCCTGGGCTCAAGGCCGCTGCGATGCCATCGTCCGCAGCGGGGCCGGCACCGTCGGTCGCACACAAAT
CGCTCGCCGGAGCGCAGCCGTATGGACCGACGGCTGCGTCGAGGTGCTGGCCGACAGCGGCAACCGCCGG
CCCAGTACACGACCGCGCGCTAAGGAGGTAGGTCGAGTTTAAACTCTAGAACCGGTCATGGCCGCAATAA
AATATCTTTATTTTCATTACATCTGTGTGTTGGTTTTTTGTGTGTTCGAACTAGATGCTGTCGACCGATG
CCCTTGAGAGCCTTCAACCCAGTCAGCTCCTTCCGGTGGGCGCGGGGCATGACTATCGTCGCCGCACTTA
TGACTGTCTTCTTTATCATGCAACTCGTAGGACAGGTGCCGGCAGCGCTCTTCCGCTTCCTCGCTCACTG
ACTCGCTGCGCTCGGTCGTTCGGCTGCGGCGAGCGGTATCAGCTCACTCAAAGGCGGTAATACGGTTATC
CACAGAATCAGGGGATAACGCAGGAAAGAACATGTGAGCAAAAGGCCAGCAAAAGGCCAGGAACCGTAAA
AAGGCCGCGTTGCTGGCGTTTTTCCATAGGCTCCGCCCCCCTGACGAGCATCACAAAAATCGACGCTCAA
GTCAGAGGTGGCGAAACCCGACAGGACTATAAAGATACCAGGCGTTTCCCCCTGGAAGCTCCCTCGTGCG
CTCTCCTGTTCCGACCCTGCCGCTTACCGGATACCTGTCCGCCTTTCTCCCTTCGGGAAGCGTGGCGCTT
TCTCATAGCTCACGCTGTAGGTATCTCAGTTCGGTGTAGGTCGTTCGCTCCAAGCTGGGCTGTGTGCACG
AACCCCCCGTTCAGCCCGACCGCTGCGCCTTATCCGGTAACTATCGTCTTGAGTCCAACCCGGTAAGACA
CGACTTATCGCCACTGGCAGCAGCCACTGGTAACAGGATTAGCAGAGCGAGGTATGTAGGCGGTGCTACA
GAGTTCTTGAAGTGGTGGCCTAACTACGGCTACACTAGAAGAACAGTATTTGGTATCTGCGCTCTGCTGA
AGCCAGTTACCTTCGGAAAAAGAGTTGGTAGCTCTTGATCCGGCAAACAAACCACCGCTGGTAGCGGTGG
TTTTTTTGTTTGCAAGCAGCAGATTACGCGCAGAAAAAAAGGATCTCAAGAAGATCCTTTGATCTTTTCT
ACGGGGTCTGACGCTCAGTGGAACGAAAACTCACGTTAAGGGATTTTGGTCATGAGATTATCAAAAAGGA
TCTTCACCTAGATCCTTTTAAATTAAAAATGAAGTTTTAAATCAATCTAAAGTATATATGAGTAAACTTG
GTCTGACAGCGGCCGCAAATGCTAAACCACTGCAGTGGTTACCAGTGCTTGATCAGTGAGGCACCGATCT
CAGCGATCTGCCTATTTCGTTCGTCCATAGTGGCCTGACTCCCCGTCGTGTAGATCACTACGATTCGTGA
GGGCTTACCATCAGGCCCCAGCGCAGCAATGATGCCGCGAGAGCCGCGTTCACCGGCCCCCGATTTGTCA
GCAATGAACCAGCCAGCAGGGAGGGCCGAGCGAAGAAGTGGTCCTGCTACTTTGTCCGCCTCCATCCAGT
CTATGAGCTGCTGTCGTGATGCTAGAGTAAGAAGTTCGCCAGTGAGTAGTTTCCGAAGAGTTGTGGCCAT
TGCTACTGGCATCGTGGTATCACGCTCGTCGTTCGGTATGGCTTCGTTCAACTCTGGTTCCCAGCGGTCA
AGCCGGGTCACATGATCACCCATATTATGAAGAAATGCAGTCAGCTCCTTAGGGCCTCCGATCGTTGTCA
GAAGTAAGTTGGCCGCGGTGTTGTCGCTCATGGTAATGGCAGCACTACACAATTCTCTTACCGTCATGCC
ATCCGTAAGATGCTTTTCCGTGACCGGCGAGTACTCAACCAAGTCGTTTTGTGAGTAGTGTATACGGCGA
CCAAGCTGCTCTTGCCCGGCGTCTATACGGGACAACACCGCGCCACATAGCAGTACTTTGAAAGTGCTCA
TCATCGGGAATCGTTCTTCGGGGCGGAAAGACTCAAGGATCTTGCCGCTATTGAGATCCAGTTCGATATA
GCCCACTCTTGCACCCAGTTGATCTTCAGCATCTTTTACTTTCACCAGCGTTTCGGGGTGTGCAAAAACA
GGCAAGCAAAATGCCGCAAAGAAGGGAATGAGTGCGACACGAAAATGTTGGATGCTCATACTCGTCCTTT
TTCAATATTATTGAAGCATTTATCAGGGTTACTAGTACGTCTCTCAAGGATAAGTAAGTAATATTAAGGT
ACGGGAGGTATTGGACAGGCCGCAATAAAATATCTTTATTTTCATTACATCTGTGTGTTGGTTTTTTGTG
TGAATCGATAGTACTAACATACGCTCTCCATCAAAACAAAACGAAACAAAACAAACTAGCAAAATAGGCT
GTCCCCAGTGCAAGTGCAGGTGCCAGAACATTTCTCT
