>Addgene plasmid #68754 | pGL4.26-SS-161 | addgene partial sequence | sequence record 124908 | EGFP-N 5'-CGTCGCCGTCCAGCTCGACCAG-3'
GCTCCTCGCCCTTGCTCACCATGGTGGCTTTACCAACAGTACCGGATTGCCAAGCTGGAAGTCGAGCTTC
CATTATATACCCTCTAGTGTCTAAGCTTGGACCACTTCCCCTCCAGCTGCTAGCGAGCTCAGGTACCGGC
CAGTTAGGCCAGAGAAATGTTCTGGCACCTGCACTTGCACTGGGGACAGCCTATTTTGCTAGTTTGTTTT
GTTTCGTTTTGTTTTGATGGAGAGCGTATGTTAGTACTATCGATTCACACAAAAAACCAACACACAGATG
TAATGAAAATAAAGATATTTTATTGCGGCCTGTCCAATACCTCCCGTACCTTAATATTACTTACTTATCC
TTGAGAGACGTACTAGTAACCCTGATAAATGCTTCAATAATATTGAAAAAGGACGAGTATGAGCATCCAA
CATTTTCGTGTCGCACTCATTCCCTTCTTTGCGGCATTTTGCTTGCCTGTTTTTGCACACCCCGAAACGC
TGGTGAAAGTAAAAGATGCTGAAGATCAACTGGGTGCAAGAGTGGGCTATATCGAACTGGATCTCAATAG
CGGCAAGATCCTTGAGTCTTTCCGCCCCGAAGAACGATTCCCGATGATGAGCACTTTCAAAGTACTGCTA
TGTGGCGCGGTGTTGTCCCGTATAGACGCCGGGCAAGAGCAGCTTGGTCGCCGTATACACTACTCACAAA
ACGACTTGGTTGAGTACTCGCCGGTCACGGAAAAGCATC
