>Addgene plasmid #68754 | pGL4.26-SS-161 | addgene partial sequence | sequence record 124909 | EBV-rev 5'-GTGGTTTGTCCAAACTCATC-3'
GGCCGCCCCGACTCTAGAATTATTACTTGTACAGCTCGTCCATGCCGAGAGTGATCCCGGCGGCGGTCAC
GAACTCCAGCAGGACCATGTGATCGCGCTTCTCGTTGGGGTCTTTGCTCAGGGCGGACTGGGTGCTCAGG
TAGTGGTTGTCGGGCAGCAGCACGGGGCCGTCGCCGATGGGGGTGTTCTGCTGGTAGTGGTCGGCGAGCT
GCACGCTGCCGTCCTCGATGTTGTGGCGGATCTTGAAGTTCACCTTGATGCCGTTCTTCTGCTTGTCGGC
CATGATATAGACGTTGTGGCTGTTGTAGTTGTACTCCAGCTTGTGCCCCAGGATGTTGCCGTCCTCCTTG
AAGTCGATGCCCTTCAGCTCGATGCGGTTCACCAGGGTGTCGCCCTCGAACTTCACCTCGGCGCGGGTCT
TGTAGTTGCCGTCGTCCTTGAAGAAGATGGTGCGCTCCTGGACGTAGCCTTCGGGCATGGCGGACTTGAA
GAAGTCGTGCTGCTTCATGTGGTCGGGGTAGCGGCTGAAGCACTGCACGCCGTAGGTCAGGGTGGTCACG
AGGGTGGGCCAGGGCACGGGCAGCTTGCCGGTGGTGCAGATGAACTTCAGGGTCAGCTTGCCGTAGGTGG
CATCGCCCTCGCCCTCGCCGGACACGCTGAACTTGTGGCCGTTTACGTCGCCGTCCAGCTCGACCAGGAT
GGGCACCACCCCGGTGAACAGCTCCTCGCCCTTGCTCACCATGGTGGCTTT
